Addgene plasmid #245089: SIN-rTAC1-AcGFPnuc-WPRE
Purpose: Lentiviral vector with nuclear fluorescent reporter AcGFP expressed from Rat TAC1 promoter
Depositing lab: Nicole Déglon. Depositing organization: Centre Hospitalier Universitaire Vaudois (CHUV). Publication: Restricted transgene expression in the brain with cell-type specific neuronal promoters. Delzor A, Dufour N, Petit F, Guillermier M, Houitte D, Auregan G, Brouillet E, Hantraye P, Deglon N. Hum Gene Ther Methods. 2012 Aug;23(4):242-54. doi: 10.1089/hgtb.2012.073. Epub 2012 Aug 30. PubMed 22934828.
Backbone
  Vector backbone: SIN-LV
  Backbone size w/o insert (bp): 7657
  Vector type: Mammalian Expression, Lentiviral
Growth in bacteria
  Bacterial resistance: Ampicillin, 100 μg/mL
  Growth temperature: 37°C
  Growth strain: NEB Stable
  Copy number: High Copy
Gene/Insert
  Gene/Insert name: AcGFP
  Species: Synthetic
  Insert size (bp): 2528
  Promoter: Rat TAC1 promoter
  Tag / fusion protein: 3x SV40 NLS (C terminal on insert)
  Cloning method: Unknown
Terms and licenses: Academic/Nonprofit Terms; Industry Terms: Not Available to Industry
How to cite: SIN-rTAC1-AcGFPnuc-WPRE was a gift from Nicole Déglon (Addgene plasmid # 245089 ; http://n2t.net/addgene:245089 ; RRID:Addgene_245089)
