[The description below was written by a language model from this plasmid's Addgene catalogue record and pLannotate feature annotations shown in this document.]
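Description:
SIN-rTAC1-AcGFPnuc-WPRE is a self-inactivating (SIN) HIV-1-based lentiviral transfer plasmid of about 10.2 kb that expresses a nuclear-targeted green fluorescent reporter from the rat TAC1 promoter. It is maintained in E. coli through a high-copy ColE1/pUC-type origin and selected with ampicillin (AmpR, β-lactamase). The backbone outside the viral region also carries remnants of older pBR322- and pSV2gpt-type vectors. These include fragments of TcR, bom, rop and lacI, and an SV40 early promoter followed by gpt fragments, the SV40 small t intron and an SV40 polyadenylation signal. None of these lie between the LTRs, so they would not be carried into the packaged vector genome.

The viral cassette runs from an annotated truncated 5' LTR through the Ψ packaging signal, a gag fragment and the Rev response element, which together allow genomic RNA to be exported and encapsidated when helper functions are supplied in trans. It ends in a ΔU3 3' LTR, whose deletion is copied to both ends on reverse transcription and silences LTR-driven transcription in transduced cells, leaving expression to the internal promoter.

Two consecutive attB1/attB2-flanked Gateway modules sit between these elements. The first is unannotated and, from its position, presumably holds the rat TAC1 promoter. The second contains AcGFP1 (from Aequorea coerulescens) fused at its C terminus to three SV40 nuclear localization signals. A downstream WPRE enhances transcript stability and expression. The associated publication concerns cell-type-specific neuronal promoters for restricting transgene expression in the brain, and concentrating the fluorescence in nuclei should make it easier to identify and count the transduced cells in which this promoter is active.
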