Features (pLannotate 1.2.2; 38 found; start..end, strand, type, name):
    377..634     +  LTR            5' LTR (truncated): truncated 5' long terminal repeat (LTR) from HIV-1
    681..806     +  misc_feature   HIV-1 Ψ: packaging signal of human immunodeficiency virus type 1
    790..1153    +  CDS            HIV-1 gag (fragment): gag protein from human immunodeficiency virus 1; gag
   1299..1532    +  misc_feature   RRE: The Rev response element (RRE) of HIV-1 allows for Rev-dependent mRNA export from the nucleus to the cytoplasm.
   1909..2009    +  CDS            Rev (fragment): human immunodeficiency virus 1 (HIV-1) Rev protein; rev; enhances nuclear export of unspliced and incompletely spliced viral mRNAs
   2043..2065    -  misc_feature   MCS (fragment): pBluescript multiple cloning site
   2069..2093    +  protein_bind   attB1: mutant version of attB; recombination site for the Gateway® BP reaction BP Clonase™
   3001..3025    -  protein_bind   attB2: mutant version of attB; recombination site for the Gateway® BP reaction BP Clonase™
   3040..3056    +  misc_feature   MCS (fragment): pBluescript multiple cloning site
   3060..3084    +  protein_bind   attB1: mutant version of attB; recombination site for the Gateway® BP reaction BP Clonase™
   3149..3865    +  CDS            AcGFP1: AcGFP1 is a basic (constitutively fluorescent) green fluorescent protein, derived from Aequorea coerulescens.
   3866..3886    +  misc_feature   MCS (fragment): multiple cloning site
   3890..3910    +  CDS            SV40 NLS: nuclear localization signal of SV40 (simian virus 40) large T antigen
   3914..3934    +  CDS            SV40 NLS: nuclear localization signal of SV40 (simian virus 40) large T antigen
   3938..3958    +  CDS            SV40 NLS: nuclear localization signal of SV40 (simian virus 40) large T antigen
   3992..4016    -  protein_bind   attB2: mutant version of attB; recombination site for the Gateway® BP reaction BP Clonase™
   4020..4059    +  misc_feature   MCS (fragment): pBluescript multiple cloning site
   4069..4657    +  misc_feature   WPRE: woodchuck hepatitis virus posttranscriptional regulatory element
   4676..4744    +  CDS            nef (fragment): NEF_HV1Z2 - Experimental evidence at protein level: Swiss-Prot protein existence level 1. Extracellular Nef protein targets CD4(+) T-lymphocytes for apoptosis by interacting with CXCR4 surface receptors. From Human immunodeficiency virus type 1 group M subtype D (isolate Z2/CDC-Z34) (HIV-1).
   4746..4979    +  LTR            3' LTR (ΔU3): self-inactivating 3' long terminal repeat (LTR) from HIV-1
   5004..5022    -  promoter       SP6 promoter: promoter for bacteriophage SP6 RNA polymerase
   5250..5529    +  CDS            TcR (fragment): tetracycline efflux protein; tet; confers resistance to tetracycline
   5530..5578    -  misc_feature   bom (fragment): basis of mobility region from pBR322
   5680..5715    -  CDS            rop (fragment): Rop protein, which maintains plasmids at low copy number; rop
   5810..5914    +  promoter       AmpR promoter: bla
   5915..6775    +  CDS            AmpR: β-lactamase; bla; confers resistance to ampicillin, carbenicillin, and related antibiotics
   6946..7534    +  rep_origin     ori: high-copy-number ColE1/pMB1/pBR322/pUC origin of replication
   7717..7773    +  CDS            lacI (fragment): lac repressor; lacI; The lac repressor binds to the lac operator to inhibit transcription in E. coli. This inhibition can be relieved by adding lactose or isopropyl-β-D-thiogalactopyranoside (IPTG).
   7780..8109    +  promoter       SV40 promoter: SV40 enhancer and early promoter
   8309..8428    +  CDS            gpt (fragment): XGPT_ECOLI - Also known as gpp, gxu. Experimental evidence at protein level: Swiss-Prot protein existence level 1. Purine salvage pathway enzyme that catalyzes the transfer of the ribosyl-5-phosphate group from 5-phospho-alpha-D-ribose 1- diphosphate (PRPP) to the N9 position of the 6-oxopurines guanine and xanthine to form the corresponding ribonucleotides GMP (guanosine 5'- monophosphate) and XMP (xanthosine 5'-monophosphate), with the release of PPi. To a lesser extent, also acts on hypoxanthine (PubMed:9100006, PubMed:3886014). Does not ribophosphorylate adenine (PubMed:3886014). From Esch
   8428..8763    +  CDS            gpt (fragment): XGPT_ECOLI - Also known as gpp, gxu. Experimental evidence at protein level: Swiss-Prot protein existence level 1. Purine salvage pathway enzyme that catalyzes the transfer of the ribosyl-5-phosphate group from 5-phospho-alpha-D-ribose 1- diphosphate (PRPP) to the N9 position of the 6-oxopurines guanine and xanthine to form the corresponding ribonucleotides GMP (guanosine 5'- monophosphate) and XMP (xanthosine 5'-monophosphate), with the release of PPi. To a lesser extent, also acts on hypoxanthine (PubMed:9100006, PubMed:3886014). Does not ribophosphorylate adenine (PubMed:3886014). From Esch
   8858..9163    +  CDS            frsA (fragment): FRSA_ECOLI - Also known as yafA. Experimental evidence at protein level: Swiss-Prot protein existence level 1. Catalyzes the hydrolysis of esters (PubMed:15808744). Displays esterase activity toward pNP-butyrate (PubMed:15808744). May stimulate mixed-acid fermentation by acting as a fermentation/respiration switch that down-regulates respiration and up- regulates fermentation rates (PubMed:15169777). From Escherichia coli (strain K12).
   9167..9241    +  CDS            small t antigen (fragment): SV40 (simian virus 40) small t antigen
   9243..9308    +  intron         small t intron: SV40 (simian virus 40) small t antigen intron
   9438..9458    +  CDS            SV40 NLS: nuclear localization signal of SV40 (simian virus 40) large T antigen
   9777..9860    +  CDS            large T antigen (fragment): large T antigen from SV40 (simian virus 40)
   9883..10017   +  polyA_signal   SV40 poly(A) signal: SV40 polyadenylation signal
  10184..329     +  CDS            nef (fragment) (across the origin): NEF_HV1BR - Experimental evidence at protein level: Swiss-Prot protein existence level 1. Extracellular Nef protein targets CD4(+) T-lymphocytes for apoptosis by interacting with CXCR4 surface receptors (PubMed:14990729). From Human immunodeficiency virus type 1 group M subtype B (isolate BRU/LAI) (HIV-1).
>Addgene plasmid #245089 | SIN-rTAC1-AcGFPnuc-WPRE | addgene full sequence | sequence record 489023 | Addgene NGS Result
TGGAAGGGCTAATTCACTCCCAAAGAAGACAAGATATCCTTGATCTGTGGATCTACCACACACAAGGCTA
CTTCCCTGATTAGCAGAACTACACACCAGGGCCAGGGGTCAGATATCCACTGACCTTTGGATGGTGCTAC
AAGCTAGTACCAGTTGAGCCAGATAAGGTAGAAGAGGCCAATAAAGGAGAGAACACCAGCTTGTTACACC
CTGTGAGCCTGCATGGGATGGATGACCCGGAGAGAGAAGTGTTAGAGTGGAGGTTTGACAGCCGCCTAGC
ATTTCATCACGTGGCCCGAGAGCTGCATCCGGAGTACTTCAAGAACTGCTGATATCGAGCTTGCTACAAG
GGACTTTCCGCTGGGGACTTTCCAGGGAGGCGTGGCCTGGGCGGGACTGGGGAGTGGCGAGCCCTCAGAT
CCTGCATATAAGCAGCTGCTTTTTGCCTGTACTGGGTCTCTCTGGTTAGACCAGATCTGAGCCTGGGAGC
TCTCTGGCTAACTAGGGAACCCACTGCTTAAGCCTCAATAAAGCTTGCCTTGAGTGCTTCAAGTAGTGTG
TGCCCGTCTGTTGTGTGACTCTGGTAACTAGAGATCCCTCAGACCCTTTTAGTCAGTGTGGAAAATCTCT
AGCAGTGGCGCCCGAACAGGGACTTGAAAGCGAAAGGGAAACCAGAGGAGCTCTCTCGACGCAGGACTCG
GCTTGCTGAAGCGCGCACGGCAAGAGGCGAGGGGCGGCGACTGGTGAGTACGCCAAAAATTTTGACTAGC
GGAGGCTAGAAGGAGAGAGATGGGTGCGAGAGCGTCAGTATTAAGCGGGGGAGAATTAGATCGCGATGGG
AAAAAATTCGGTTAAGGCCAGGGGGAAAGAAAAAATATAAATTAAAACATATAGTATGGGCAAGCAGGGA
GCTAGAACGATTCGCAGTTAATCCTGGCCTGTTAGAAACATCAGAAGGCTGTAGACAAATACTGGGACAG
CTACAACCATCCCTTCAGACAGGATCAGAAGAACTTAGATCATTATATAATACAGTAGCAACCCTCTATT
GTGTGCATCAAAGGATAGAGATAAAAGACACCAAGGAAGCTTTAGACAAGATAGAGGAAGAGCAAAACAA
AAGTAAGACCACCGCACAGCAAGCGGCCGCTGATCTTCAGACCTGGAGGAGGAGATATGAGGGACAATTG
GAGAAGTGAATTATATAAATATAAAGTAGTAAAAATTGAACCATTAGGAGTAGCACCCACCAAGGCAAAG
AGAAGAGTGGTGCAGAGAGAAAAAAGAGCAGTGGGAATAGGAGCTTTGTTCCTTGGGTTCTTGGGAGCAG
CAGGAAGCACTATGGGCGCAGCGTCAATGACGCTGACGGTACAGGCCAGACAATTATTGTCTGGTATAGT
GCAGCAGCAGAACAATTTGCTGAGGGCTATTGAGGCGCAACAGCATCTGTTGCAACTCACAGTCTGGGGC
ATCAAGCAGCTCCAGGCAAGAATCCTGGCTGTGGAAAGATACCTAAAGGATCAACAGCTCCTGGGGATTT
GGGGTTGCTCTGGAAAACTCATTTGCACCACTGCTGTGCCTTGGAATGCTAGTTGGAGTAATAAATCTCT
GGAACAGATTTGGAATCACACGACCTGGATGGAGTGGGACAGAGAAATTAACAATTACACAAGCTTAATA
CACTCCTTAATTGAAGAATCGCAAAACCAGCAAGAAAAGAATGAACAAGAATTATTGGAATTAGATAAAT
GGGCAAGTTTGTGGAATTGGTTTAACATAACAAATTGGCTGTGGTATATAAAATTATTCATAATGATAGT
AGGAGGCTTGGTAGGTTTAAGAATAGTTTTTGCTGTACTTTCTATAGTGAATAGAGTTAGGCAGGGATAT
TCACCATTATCGTTTCAGACCCACCTCCCAACCCCGAGGGGACCCGACAGGCCCGAAGGAATAGAAGAAG
AAGGTGGAGAGAGAGACAGAGACAGATCCATTCGATTAGTGAACGGATCTCGACGGTATCGATCACGAGA
CTAGCCTCGACCATCGATAAGCTTGATATCGAATTATCACAAGTTTGTACAAAAAAGCAGGCTCCGCGGC
CGCCCCCTTCACCACCTGCAGAGCTCCAAAGGTAAGCATCCAGCCTTTCTAGTCCCCCAACAAGGCTAAA
GGGGAGAGAGGCACAATTATCCTCTTCCCACCCCTTCTGCCTTCAGGGTGTGCCTGGGAAGAAGCTGTAG
GGGAACAAAAGATGCCTTAGAATGGCTGATGGGTAAGTTCTACATGAGAAAGGAGGTTTAAATTCCTCTT
TCCCCTAAATGTAAAACAAACCTGCCTTCATCCTCTGAAGCGGGAGACCGGAAACACTTTTGCAGTGCTA
GAGAAATGAGAATATTCTGACTGATTTGGTGGGGAGGGGGGTTGGGGGGGTGCTGTTCCAGCCCTAGATA
TAACACCTCATAAACCTTAAGACACATAAAGTAGAAATGAAAGGAAAACCCCGCTTGCTTCATCCCTCTG
AAGTGCTTGCTGGTGTCTTAGTATTATTCACAAGGTTTTGCTGCTCAAGTTATTTGGCTGTCCTCAAAGC
GCAATATTCCCTGATGCCTCTTGAGAGAAAAGTTCCCTAAGTCCGAAGCATGAGTCACTTCGCTCAGTTT
TGATGAGTAATCTCAGGTGTCACTGAACCTTGTTCGGAAGAAGAGGGGAGGGGGGCGTCAGATTTGCAGA
CGGAAGAAAACAGGTCTCTCTGGATTGGATGGCGAGACCTCGACTTCCCTAAAATTGCGTCATTTCGAAC
CCAATTTGGTCCAGATGTTATGGACTCCGACGGGTTACCGTCTCGGAAACTCTATCACGCAAGCAAAAGG
CGAGGGGGCGGCTAATTAAATATTGAGCAGAAAGTCGCGTGGGGAGAGTGTCACGTGGCTCTCCAGGCTC
ATCACGCCTGAGATAAATAAGGCGAAGCAGGAGCAGGGACTAGAAAGGGTGGGCGCGCCGACCCAGCTTT
CTTGTACAAAGTGGTGATAATTCCTGCAGCCCGGGCTGCAGGAATTATCACAAGTTTGTACAAAAAAGCA
GGCTCCACCATGGGAACCAATTCAGTCGACTGGATCCGGTACCGAATCTAGCGCTACCGGTCGCCACCAT
GGTGAGCAAGGGCGCCGAGCTGTTCACCGGCATCGTGCCCATCCTGATCGAGCTGAATGGCGATGTGAAT
GGCCACAAGTTCAGCGTGAGCGGCGAGGGCGAGGGCGATGCCACCTACGGCAAGCTGACCCTGAAGTTCA
TCTGCACCACCGGCAAGCTGCCTGTGCCCTGGCCCACCCTGGTGACCACCCTGAGCTACGGCGTGCAGTG
CTTCTCACGCTACCCCGATCACATGAAGCAGCACGACTTCTTCAAGAGCGCCATGCCTGAGGGCTACATC
CAGGAGCGCACCATCTTCTTCGAGGATGACGGCAACTACAAGTCGCGCGCCGAGGTGAAGTTCGAGGGCG
ATACCCTGGTGAATCGCATCGAGCTGACCGGCACCGATTTCAAGGAGGATGGCAACATCCTGGGCAATAA
GATGGAGTACAACTACAACGCCCACAATGTGTACATCATGACCGACAAGGCCAAGAATGGCATCAAGGTG
AACTTCAAGATCCGCCACAACATCGAGGATGGCAGCGTGCAGCTGGCCGACCACTACCAGCAGAATACCC
CCATCGGCGATGGCCCTGTGCTGCTGCCCGATAACCACTACCTGTCCACCCAGAGCGCCCTGTCCAAGGA
CCCCAACGAGAAGCGCGATCACATGATCTACTTCGGCTTCGTGACCGCCGCCGCCATCACCCACGGCATG
GATGAGCTGTACAAGTCCGGACTCAGATCTCGAGCTGATCCAAAAAAGAAGAGAAAGGTAGATCCAAAAA
AGAAGAGAAAGGTAGATCCAAAAAAGAAGAGAAAGGTAGGATCAATTCGCGGCCGCACTCGAGATATCTA
GACCCAGCTTTCTTGTACAAAGTGGTGATAATTCGATATCAAGCTTATCGATACCGTCGACCTCGAGGGA
ATTCCGATAATCAACCTCTGGATTACAAAATTTGTGAAAGATTGACTGGTATTCTTAACTATGTTGCTCC
TTTTACGCTATGTGGATACGCTGCTTTAATGCCTTTGTATCATGCTATTGCTTCCCGTATGGCTTTCATT
TTCTCCTCCTTGTATAAATCCTGGTTGCTGTCTCTTTATGAGGAGTTGTGGCCCGTTGTCAGGCAACGTG
GCGTGGTGTGCACTGTGTTTGCTGACGCAACCCCCACTGGTTGGGGCATTGCCACCACCTGTCAGCTCCT
TTCCGGGACTTTCGCTTTCCCCCTCCCTATTGCCACGGCGGAACTCATCGCCGCCTGCCTTGCCCGCTGC
TGGACAGGGGCTCGGCTGTTGGGCACTGACAATTCCGTGGTGTTGTCGGGGAAGCTGACGTCCTTTCCAT
GGCTGCTCGCCTGTGTTGCCACCTGGATTCTGCGCGGGACGTCCTTCTGCTACGTCCCTTCGGCCCTCAA
TCCAGCGGACCTTCCTTCCCGCGGCCTGCTGCCGGCTCTGCGGCCTCTTCCGCGTCTTCGCCTTCGCCCT
CAGACGAGTCGGATCTCCCTTTGGGCCGCCTCCCCGCATCGGGAATTCGAGCTCGGTACCTTTAAGACCA
ATGACTTACAAGGCAGCTGTAGATCTTAGCCACTTTTTAAAAGAAAAGGGGGGACTGGAAGGGCTAATTC
ACTCCCAACGAAGACAAGATCTGCTTTTTGCTTGTACTGGGTCTCTCTGGTTAGACCAGATCTGAGCCTG
GGAGCTCTCTGGCTAACTAGGGAACCCACTGCTTAAGCCTCAATAAAGCTTGCCTTGAGTGCTTCAAGTA
GTGTGTGCCCGTCTGTTGTGTGACTCTGGTAACTAGAGATCCCTCAGACCCTTTTAGTCAGTGTGGAAAA
TCTCTAGCAGCATCTAGAATTAATTCCGTGTATTCTATAGTGTCACCTAAATCGTATGTGTATGATACAT
AAGGTTATGTATTAATTGTAGCCGCGTTCTAACGACAATATGTACAAGCCTAATTGTGTAGCATCTGGCT
TACTGAAGCAGACCCTATCATCTCTCTCGTAAACTGCCGTCAGAGTCGGTTTGGTTGGACGAACCTTCTG
AGTTTCTGGTAACGCCGTCCCGCACCCGGAAATGGTCAGCGAACCAATCAGCAGGGTCATCGCTAGCCAG
ATCCTCTACGCCGGACGCATCGTGGCCGGCATCACCGGCGCCACAGGTGCGGTTGCTGGCGCCTATATCG
CCGACATCACCGATGGGGAAGATCGGGCTCGCCACTTCGGGCTCATGAGCGCTTGTTTCGGCGTGGGTAT
GGTGGCAGGCCCCGTGGCCGGGGGACTGTTGGGCGCCATCTCCTTGCATGCACCATTCCTTGCGGCGGCG
GTGCTCAACGGCCTCAACCTACTACTGGGCTGCTTCCTAATGCAGGAGTCGCATAAGGGAGAGCGTCGAA
TGGTGCACTCTCAGTACAATCTGCTCTGATGCCGCATAGTTAAGCCAGCCCCGACACCCGCCAACACCCG
CTGACGCGCCCTGACGGGCTTGTCTGCTCCCGGCATCCGCTTACAGACAAGCTGTGACCGTCTCCGGGAG
CTGCATGTGTCAGAGGTTTTCACCGTCATCACCGAAACGCGCGAGACGAAAGGGCCTCGTGATACGCCTA
TTTTTATAGGTTAATGTCATGATAATAATGGTTTCTTAGACGTCAGGTGGCACTTTTCGGGGAAATGTGC
GCGGAACCCCTATTTGTTTATTTTTCTAAATACATTCAAATATGTATCCGCTCATGAGACAATAACCCTG
ATAAATGCTTCAATAATATTGAAAAAGGAAGAGTATGAGTATTCAACATTTCCGTGTCGCCCTTATTCCC
TTTTTTGCGGCATTTTGCCTTCCTGTTTTTGCTCACCCAGAAACGCTGGTGAAAGTAAAAGATGCTGAAG
ATCAGTTGGGTGCACGAGTGGGTTACATCGAACTGGATCTCAACAGCGGTAAGATCCTTGAGAGTTTTCG
CCCCGAAGAACGTTTTCCAATGATGAGCACTTTTAAAGTTCTGCTATGTGGCGCGGTATTATCCCGTATT
GACGCCGGGCAAGAGCAACTCGGTCGCCGCATACACTATTCTCAGAATGACTTGGTTGAGTACTCACCAG
TCACAGAAAAGCATCTTACGGATGGCATGACAGTAAGAGAATTATGCAGTGCTGCCATAACCATGAGTGA
TAACACTGCGGCCAACTTACTTCTGACAACGATCGGAGGACCGAAGGAGCTAACCGCTTTTTTGCACAAC
ATGGGGGATCATGTAACTCGCCTTGATCGTTGGGAACCGGAGCTGAATGAAGCCATACCAAACGACGAGC
GTGACACCACGATGCCTGTAGCAATGGCAACAACGTTGCGCAAACTATTAACTGGCGAACTACTTACTCT
AGCTTCCCGGCAACAATTAATAGACTGGATGGAGGCGGATAAAGTTGCAGGACCACTTCTGCGCTCGGCC
CTTCCGGCTGGCTGGTTTATTGCTGATAAATCTGGAGCCGGTGAGCGTGGGTCTCGCGGTATCATTGCAG
CACTGGGGCCAGATGGTAAGCCCTCCCGTATCGTAGTTATCTACACGACGGGGAGTCAGGCAACTATGGA
TGAACGAAATAGACAGATCGCTGAGATAGGTGCCTCACTGATTAAGCATTGGTAACTGTCAGACCAAGTT
TACTCATATATACTTTAGATTGATTTAAAACTTCATTTTTAATTTAAAAGGATCTAGGTGAAGATCCTTT
TTGATAATCTCATGACCAAAATCCCTTAACGTGAGTTTTCGTTCCACTGAGCGTCAGACCCCGTAGAAAA
GATCAAAGGATCTTCTTGAGATCCTTTTTTTCTGCGCGTAATCTGCTGCTTGCAAACAAAAAAACCACCG
CTACCAGCGGTGGTTTGTTTGCCGGATCAAGAGCTACCAACTCTTTTTCCGAAGGTAACTGGCTTCAGCA
GAGCGCAGATACCAAATACTGTTCTTCTAGTGTAGCCGTAGTTAGGCCACCACTTCAAGAACTCTGTAGC
ACCGCCTACATACCTCGCTCTGCTAATCCTGTTACCAGTGGCTGCTGCCAGTGGCGATAAGTCGTGTCTT
ACCGGGTTGGACTCAAGACGATAGTTACCGGATAAGGCGCAGCGGTCGGGCTGAACGGGGGGTTCGTGCA
CACAGCCCAGCTTGGAGCGAACGACCTACACCGAACTGAGATACCTACAGCGTGAGCTATGAGAAAGCGC
CACGCTTCCCGAAGGGAGAAAGGCGGACAGGTATCCGGTAAGCGGCAGGGTCGGAACAGGAGAGCGCACG
AGGGAGCTTCCAGGGGGAAACGCCTGGTATCTTTATAGTCCTGTCGGGTTTCGCCACCTCTGACTTGAGC
GTCGATTTTTGTGATGCTCGTCAGGGGGGCGGAGCCTATGGAAAAACGCCAGCAACGCGGCCTTTTTACG
GTTCCTGGCCTTTTGCTGGCCTTTTGCTCACATGTTCTTTCCTGCGTTATCCCCTGATTCTGTGGATAAC
CGTATTACCGCCTTTGAGTGAGCTGATACCGCTCGCCGCAGCCGAACGACCGAGCGCAGCGAGTCAGTGA
GCGAGGAAGCGGAAGAGCGCCCAATACGCAAACCGCCTCTCCCCGCGCGTTGGCCGATTCATTAATGCAG
CTGTGGAATGTGTGTCAGTTAGGGTGTGGAAAGTCCCCAGGCTCCCCAGCAGGCAGAAGTATGCAAAGCA
TGCATCTCAATTAGTCAGCAACCAGGTGTGGAAAGTCCCCAGGCTCCCCAGCAGGCAGAAGTATGCAAAG
CATGCATCTCAATTAGTCAGCAACCATAGTCCCGCCCCTAACTCCGCCCATCCCGCCCCTAACTCCGCCC
AGTTCCGCCCATTCTCCGCCCCATGGCTGACTAATTTTTTTTATTTATGCAGAGGCCGAGGCCGCCTCGG
CCTCTGAGCTATTCCAGAAGTAGTGAGGAGGCTTTTTTGGAGGCCTAGGCTTTTGCAAAAAGCTTGGACA
CAAGACAGGCTTGCGAGATATGTTTGAGAATACCACTTTATCCCGCGTCAGGGAGAGGCAGTGCGTAAAA
AGACGCGGACTCATGTGAAATACTGGTTTTTAGTGCGCCAGATCTCTATAATCTCGCGCAACCTATTTTC
CCCTCGAACACTTTTTAAGCCGTAGATAAACAGGCTGGGACACTTCACATGAGCGAAAAATACATCGTCA
CCTGGGACATGTTGCAGATCCATGCACGTAAACTCGCAAGCCGACTGATGCCTTCTGAACAATGGAAAGG
CATTATTGCCGTAAGCCGTGGCGGTCTGTACCGGGTGCGTTACTGGCGCGTGAACTGGGTATTCGTCATG
TCGATACCGTTTGTATTTCCAGCTACGATCACGACAACCAGCGCGAGCTTAAAGTGCTGAAACGCGCAGA
AGGCGATGGCGAAGGCTTCATCGTTATTGATGACCTGGTGGATACCGGTGGTACTGCGGTTGCGATTCGT
GAAATGTATCCAAAAGCGCACTTTGTCACCATCTTCGCAAAACCGGCTGGTCGTCCGCTGGTTGATGACT
ATGTTGTTGATATCCCGCAAGATACCTGGATTGAACAGCCGTGGGATATGGGCGTCGTATTCGTCCCGCC
AATCTCCGGTCGCTAATCTTTTCAACGCCTGGCACTGCCGGGCGTTGTTCTTTTTAACTTCAGGCGGGTT
ACAATAGTTTCCAGTAAGTATTCTGGAGGCTGCATCCATGACACAGGCAAACCTGAGCGAAACCCTGTTC
AAACCCCGCTTTAAACATCCTGAAACCTCGACGCTAGTCCGCCGCTTTAATCACGGCGCACAACCGCCTG
TGCAGTCGGCCCTTGATGGTAAAACCATCCCTCACTGGTATCGCATGATTAACCGTCTGATGTGGATCTG
GCGCGGCATTGACCCACGCGAAATCCTCGACGTCCAGGCACGTATTGTGATGAGCGATGCCGAACGTACC
GACGATGATTTATACGATACGGTGATTGGCTACCGTGGCGGCAACTGGATTTATGAGTGGGCCCCGGATC
TTTGTGAAGGAACCTTACTTCTGTGGTGTGACATAATTGGACAAACTACCTACAGAGATTTAAAGCTCTA
AGGTAAATATAAAATTTTTAAGTGTATAATGTGTTAAACTACTGATTCTAATTGTTTGTGTATTTTAGAT
TCCAACCTATGGAACTGATGAATGGGAGCAGTGGTGGAATGCCTTTAATGAGGAAAACCTGTTTTGCTCA
GAAGAAATGCCATCTAGTGATGATGAGGCTACTGCTGACTCTCAACATTCTACTCCTCCAAAAAAGAAGA
GAAAGGTAGAAGACCCCAAGGACTTTCCTTCAGAATTGCTAAGTTTTTTGAGTCATGCTGTGTTTAGTAA
TAGAACTCTTGCTTGCTTTGCTATTTACACCACAAAGGAAAAAGCTGCACTGCTATACAAGAAAATTATG
GAAAAATATTCTGTAACCTTTATAAGTAGGCATAACAGTTATAATCATAACATACTGTTTTTTCTTACTC
CACACAGGCATAGAGTGTCTGCTATTAATAACTATGCTCAAAAATTGTGTACCTTTAGCTTTTTAATTTG
TAAAGGGGTTAATAAGGAATATTTGATGTATAGTGCCTTGACTAGAGATCATAATCAGCCATACCACATT
TGTAGAGGTTTTACTTGCTTTAAAAAACCTCCCACACCTCCCCCTGAACCTGAAACATAAAATGAATGCA
ATTGTTGTTGTTAACTTGTTTATTGCAGCTTATAATGGTTACAAATAAAGCAATAGCATCACAAATTTCA
CAAATAAAGCATTTTTTTCACTGCATTCTAGTTGTGGTTTGTCCAAACTCATCAATGTATCTTATCATGT
CTGGATCAACTGGATAACTCAAGCTAACCAAAATCATCCCAAACTTCCCACCCCATACCCTATTACCACT
GCCAATTACCTGTGGTTTCATTTACTCTAAACCTGTGATTCCTCTGAATTATTTTCATTTTAAAGAAATT
GTATTTGTTAAATATGTACTACAAACTTAGTAGT
